Addgene plasmid #48537: pFUSB4_GGGC
Depositing lab: Stephen Ekker. Depositing organization: Mayo Foundation for Medical Education and Research. Publication: High Efficiency In Vivo Genome Engineering with a Simplified 15-RVD GoldyTALEN Design. Ma AC, Lee HB, Clark KJ, Ekker SC. PLoS One. 2013 May 29;8(5):e65259. doi: 10.1371/journal.pone.0065259. Print 2013. PubMed 23734242.
Backbone
  Vector backbone: pFUS_B4
  Vector type: Mammalian Expression, TALEN
Growth in bacteria
  Bacterial resistance: Spectinomycin, 50 μg/mL
  Growth temperature: 37°C
  Growth strain: Top10
  Copy number: Unknown
Gene/Insert
  Gene/Insert name: RVD sequence: NN NN NN HD
  Species: Synthetic
  Cloning method: Unknown
  Sequencing primers: 5′ ttgatgcctggcagttccct; 3′ cgaaccgaacaggcttatgt
Terms and licenses: Academic/Nonprofit Terms; Industry Terms: Not Available to Industry
Depositor comments: Plasmid was created using Golden Gate cloning.
How to cite: pFUSB4_GGGC was a gift from Stephen Ekker (Addgene plasmid # 48537 ; http://n2t.net/addgene:48537 ; RRID:Addgene_48537)
