[The description below was written by a language model from this plasmid's Addgene catalogue record and pLannotate feature annotations shown in this document.]
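Description:
pFUSB4_GGGC is a small (about 2.9 kb) bacterial intermediate plasmid for modular TALEN assembly. It is built on the pFUS_B4 array backbone and carries a pre-assembled block of four synthetic TAL effector repeats. The repeat-variable diresidues are recorded as NN NN NN HD. Under the standard TALE code (NN for G, HD for C) this corresponds to the DNA target GGGC given in the plasmid name. The depositor notes that it was made by Golden Gate cloning, the Type IIS restriction enzyme and ligase method used to join individual repeat modules in a defined order.

The plasmid is propagated in E. coli from a high-copy ColE1/pUC-type origin. Selection is with spectinomycin through the aadA aminoglycoside adenylyltransferase (SmR), which appears to be driven by the upstream class 1 integron Pc promoter fragment. The short gentamicin acetyltransferase, lacI and lacZα fragments are probably remnants of the backbone's construction, and the truncated lacZα fits with replacement of a blue/white screening cassette by the repeat array. The rrnB T1 and T2 terminators lie close to this cloning region. The automated feature table does not annotate the TAL repeats themselves, which presumably sit in the unannotated stretch next to the lacZα remnant.

Although the catalogue lists the vector type as mammalian expression/TALEN, no eukaryotic promoter, nuclease domain or polyadenylation signal is annotated, so the plasmid looks like a building block rather than an expression construct. The associated work describes a simplified 15-RVD GoldyTALEN design for in vivo genome engineering. Pre-made multimer plasmids like this one would typically be combined with other repeat arrays in a further Golden Gate step to build a full TALEN in a final expression backbone.
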