Features (pLannotate 1.2.2; 8 found; start..end, strand, type, name):
      3..39      -  CDS            lacZα (fragment): LacZα fragment of β-galactosidase; lacZ fragment
    596..619     +  promoter       Pc promoter (fragment): intI1 (promoter lies within the coding sequence); class 1 integron promoter
    795..851     +  CDS            GmR (fragment): gentamycin acetyltransferase; aacC1; confers resistance to gentamycin
    858..1649    +  CDS            SmR: aminoglycoside adenylyltransferase (Murphy, 1985); aadA; confers resistance to spectinomycin and streptomycin
   1742..2330    +  rep_origin     ori: high-copy-number ColE1/pMB1/pBR322/pUC origin of replication
   2513..2605    +  CDS            lacI (fragment): lac repressor; lacI; The lac repressor binds to the lac operator to inhibit transcription in E. coli. This inhibition can be relieved by adding lactose or isopropyl-β-D-thiogalactopyranoside (IPTG).
   2660..2687    -  terminator     rrnB T2 terminator: transcription terminator T2 from the E. coli rrnB gene
   2819..2862    +  terminator     rrnB T1 terminator: Escherichia coli rrnB; transcription terminator T1 from the E. coli rrnB gene
>Addgene plasmid #48537 | pFUSB4_GGGC | depositor full sequence | sequence record 70237 | Full Sequence
ATGTTTTCCCAGTCACGACGTTGTAAAACGACGGCCAGTCTTAAGCGTCTCATGGCCTGACCCCGGACCA
AGTGGTGGCCTATCGCCAGCAACAATGGCGGCAAGCAAGCGCTCGAAACGGTGCAGCGGCTGTTGCCGGT
GCTGTGCCAGGACCATGGCCTGACCCCGGACCAAGTGGTGGCTATCGCCAGCAACAATGGCGGCAAGCAA
GCGCTCGAAACGGTGCAGCGGCTGTTGCCGGTGCTGTGCCAGGACCATGGCCTGACCCCGGACCAAGTGG
TGGCTATCGCCAGCAACAATGGCGGCAAGCAAGCGCTCGAAACGGTGCAGCGGCTGTTGCCGGTGCTGTG
CCAGGACCATGGCCTGACTCCGGACCAAGTGGTGGCTATCGCCAGCCACGATGGCGGCAAGCAAGCGCTC
GAAACGGTGCAGCGGCTGTTGCCGGTGCTGTGCCAGGACCATGGCCTGACCCCGGACCAAGTGGTGGCTA
TCGAGACGTCTAGACCAGCCAGGACAGAAATGCCTCGACTTCGCTGCTACCCAAGGTTGCCGGGTGACGC
ACACCGTGGAAACGGATGAAGGCACGAACCCAGTGGACATAAGCCTGTTCGGTTCGTAAGCTGTAATGCA
AGTAGCGTATGCGCTCACGCAACTGGTCCAGAACCTTGACCGAACGCAGCGGTGGTAACGGCGCAGTGGC
GGTTTTCATGGCTTGTTATGACTGTTTTTTTGGGGTACAGTCTATGCCTCGGGCATCCAAGCAGCAAGCG
CGTTACGCCGTGGGTCGATGTTTGATGTTATGGAGCAGCAACGATGTTACGCAGCAGGGCAGTCGCCCTA
AAACAAAGTTAAACATTATGAGGGAAGCGGTGATCGCCGAAGTATCGACTCAACTATCAGAGGTAGTTGG
CGTCATCGAGCGCCATCTCGAACCGACGTTGCTGGCCGTACATTTGTACGGCTCCGCAGTGGATGGCGGC
CTGAAGCCACACAGTGATATTGATTTGCTGGTTACGGTGACCGTAAGGCTTGATGAAACAACGCGGCGAG
CTTTGATCAACGACCTTTTGGAAACTTCGGCTTCCCCTGGAGAGAGCGAGATTCTCCGCGCTGTAGAAGT
CACCATTGTTGTGCACGACGACATCATTCCGTGGCGTTATCCAGCTAAGCGCGAACTGCAATTTGGAGAA
TGGCAGCGCAATGACATTCTTGCAGGTATCTTCGAGCCAGCCACGATCGACATTGATCTGGCTATCTTGC
TGACAAAAGCAAGAGAACATAGCGTTGCCTTGGTAGGTCCAGCGGCGGAGGAACTCTTTGATCCGGTTCC
TGAACAGGATCTATTTGAGGCGCTAAATGAAACCTTAACGCTATGGAACTCGCCGCCCGACTGGGCTGGC
GATGAGCGAAATGTAGTGCTTACGTTGTCCCGCATTTGGTACAGCGCAGTAACCGGCAAAATCGCGCCGA
AGGATGTCGCTGCCGACTGGGCAATGGAGCGCCTGCCGGCCCAGTATCAGCCCGTCATACTTGAAGCTAG
ACAGGCTTATCTTGGACAAGAAGAAGATCGCTTGGCCTCGCGCGCAGATCAGTTGGAAGAATTTGTCCAC
TACGTGAAAGGCGAGATCACCAAGGTAGTCGGCAAATAACCCTCGAGCCACCCATGACCAAAATCCCTTA
ACGTGAGTTACGCGTCGTTCCACTGAGCGTCAGACCCCGTAGAAAAGATCAAAGGATCTTCTTGAGATCC
TTTTTTTCTGCGCGTAATCTGCTGCTTGCAAACAAAAAAACCACCGCTACCAGCGGTGGTTTGTTTGCCG
GATCAAGAGCTACCAACTCTTTTTCCGAAGGTAACTGGCTTCAGCAGAGCGCAGATACCAAATACTGTCC
TTCTAGTGTAGCCGTAGTTAGGCCACCACTTCAAGAACTCTGTAGCACCGCCTACATACCTCGCTCTGCT
AATCCTGTTACCAGTGGCTGCTGCCAGTGGCGATAAGTCGTGTCTTACCGGGTTGGACTCAAGACGATAG
TTACCGGATAAGGCGCAGCGGTCGGGCTGAACGGGGGGTTCGTGCACACAGCCCAGCTTGGAGCGAACGA
CCTACACCGAACTGAGATACCTACAGCGTGAGCATTGAGAAAGCGCCACGCTTCCCGAAGGGAGAAAGGC
GGACAGGTATCCGGTAAGCGGCAGGGTCGGAACAGGAGAGCGCACGAGGGAGCTTCCAGGGGGAAACGCC
TGGTATCTTTATAGTCCTGTCGGGTTTCGCCACCTCTGACTTGAGCGTCGATTTTTGTGATGCTCGTCAG
GGGGGCGGAGCCTATGGAAAAACGCCAGCAACGCGGCCTTTTTACGGTTCCTGGCCTTTTGCTGGCCTTT
TGCTCACATGTTCTTTCCTGCGTTATCCCCTGATTCTGTGGATAACCGTATTACCGCCTTTGAGTGAGCT
GATACCGCTCGCCGCAGCCGAACGACCGAGCGCAGCGAGTCAGTGAGCGAGGAAGCGGAAGAGCGCCCAA
TACGCAAACCGCCTCTCCCCGCGCGTTGGCCGATTCATTAATGCAGCTGGCACGACAGGTTTCCCGACTG
GAAAGCGGGCAGTGAGCGCAACGCAATTAATACGCGTACCGCTAGCCAGGAAGAGTTTGTAGAAACGCAA
AAAGGCCATCCGTCAGGATGGCCTTCTGCTTAGTTTGATGCCTGGCAGTTTATGGCGGGCGTCCTGCCCG
CCACCCTCCGGGCCGTTGCTTCACAACGTTCAAATCCGCTCCCGGCGGATTTGTCCTACTCAGGAGAGCG
TTCACCGACAAACAACAGATAAAACGAAAGGCCCAGTCTTCCGACTGAGCCTTTCGTTTTATTTGATGCC
TGGCAGTTCCCTACTCTCGCGTTAACGCTAGCATGG
