>Addgene plasmid #48537 | pFUSB4_GGGC | addgene partial sequence | sequence record 70880 | pCR8_F1 5'-ttgatgcctggcagttccct-3'
TCACGACGTTGTAAAACGACGGCCAGTCTTAAGCGTCTCATGGCCTGACCCCGGACCAAGTGGTGGCTAT
CGCCAGCAACAATGGCGGCAAGCAAGCGCTCGAAACGGTGCAGCGGCTGTTGCCGGTGCTGTGCCAGGAC
CATGGCCTGACCCCGGACCAAGTGGTGGCTATCGCCAGCAACAATGGCGGCAAGCAAGCGCTCGAAACGG
TGCAGCGGCTGTTGCCGGTGCTGTGCCAGGACCATGGCCTGACCCCGGACCAAGTGGTGGCTATCGCCAG
CAACAATGGCGGCAAGCAAGCGCTCGAAACGGTGCAGCGGCTGTTGCCGGTGCTGTGCCAGGACCATGGC
CTGACTCCGGACCAAGTGGTGGCTATCGCCAGCCACGATGGCGGCAAGCAAGCGCTCGAAACGGTGCAGC
GGCTGTTGCCGGTGCTGTGCCAGGACCATGGCCTGACCCCGGACCAAGTGGTGGCTATCGAGACGTCTAG
ACCAGCCAGGACAGAAATGCCTCGACTTCGCTGCTACCCAAGGTTGCCGGGTGACGCACACCGTGGAAAC
GGATGAAGGCACGAACCCAGTGGACATAAGCCTGTTCGGTTCGTAAGCTGTAATGCAAGTAGCGTATGCG
CTCACGCAACTGGTCCAGAACCTTGACCGAACGCAGCGGTGGTAACGGCGCAGTGGCGGTTTTCATGGCT
TGTTATGACTGTTTTTTTGGGGTACAGTCTATGCCTCGGGCATCCAAGCAGCAAGCGCGTTACGCCGTGG
GTCGATGTTTGATGTTATGGAGCAGCAACGATGTTACGCAGCA
